Addgene plasmid #155018: pDragon-empty
Purpose: (Empty Backbone) Empty Tigre-Dragon vector. Genes of interest can be cloned using Mlu-I and SnaB-I. For Flp-mediated cassette exchange. Expresses tdTomato in the presence of (r)tTA.
Depositing lab: Alberto Rosello-Diez. Depositing organization: Monash University. Publication: A collection of genetic mouse lines and related tools for inducible and reversible intersectional mis-expression. Ahmadzadeh E, Bayin NS, Qu X, Singh A, Madisen L, Stephen D, Zeng H, Joyner AL, Rosello-Diez A. Development. 2020 May 28;147(10). pii: dev.186650. doi: 10.1242/dev.186650. PubMed 32366677.
Backbone
  Vector backbone: Ai62
  Backbone manufacturer: Allen Institute
  Vector type: Mouse Targeting
  Selectable markers: Split Hygro
Growth in bacteria
  Bacterial resistance: Ampicillin, 100 μg/mL
  Growth temperature: 30°C
  Growth strain: NEB Stable
  Copy number: High Copy
Gene/Insert
  Gene/Insert name: None
Terms and licenses: Academic/Nonprofit Terms; Industry Terms: Not Available to Industry
Depositor comments: Based on Ai62 from Allen Institute
How to cite: pDragon-empty was a gift from Alberto Rosello-Diez (Addgene plasmid # 155018 ; http://n2t.net/addgene:155018 ; RRID:Addgene_155018)
