[The description below was written by a language model from this plasmid's Addgene catalogue record and pLannotate feature annotations shown in this document.]
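Description:
pDragon-empty is an empty mouse-targeting backbone of about 12.2 kb, derived from the Allen Institute's Ai62 vector and designed for Flp-mediated cassette exchange into the Tigre locus. It is maintained in bacteria through a high-copy ColE1/pUC-type origin and an ampicillin resistance gene. Remnants of lac and pBR322 sequences (lacZα, lacI, bom and rop fragments) are also annotated in the plasmid backbone.

The payload is a Tet-responsive, Cre-dependent expression cassette. A tight TRE promoter (seven tet operators upstream of a minimal CMV promoter) drives a loxP-flanked block containing tdTomato followed by a synthetic poly(A) and the hGH poly(A) signal. Downstream of the second loxP lie a WPRE and a bGH poly(A) signal. According to the record, a gene of interest is cloned in using MluI and SnaBI; their position is not annotated, but the layout suggests the insert sits after the floxed block. In that arrangement, (r)tTA alone would produce tdTomato, while Cre excision of the reporter-stop block would bring the cloned gene under TRE control, giving intersectional and doxycycline-reversible mis-expression.

The cassette is bracketed on each side by paired repeated elements that the annotation tool labelled as olfactory receptor fragments. These are probably spurious matches to repeated flanking sequence, whose identity the record does not state. A φC31 attB site, a PGK promoter and a partial hygromycin resistance coding sequence follow, matching the listed "split Hygro" marker. The partial gene presumably becomes functional only after correct exchange at the docking site, which would allow selection of properly targeted cells. No Flp recognition sites appear in the feature table, although the stated exchange strategy implies them.
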