Features (pLannotate 1.2.2; 25 found; start..end, strand, type, name):
    137..236     +  misc_feature   bom (fragment): basis of mobility region from pBR322
    242..399     -  CDS            lacZα (fragment): LacZα fragment of β-galactosidase; lacZ fragment
   1070..1198    +  CDS            OR51A4 (fragment): O51A4_HUMAN - Experimental evidence at transcript level: Swiss-Prot protein existence level 2. Odorant receptor. From Homo sapiens (Human).
   2296..2424    +  CDS            OR51A4 (fragment): O51A4_HUMAN - Experimental evidence at transcript level: Swiss-Prot protein existence level 2. Odorant receptor. From Homo sapiens (Human).
   3009..3323    +  promoter       tight TRE promoter: Tet-responsive promoter PTight, consisting of seven tet operator sequences followed by the minimal CMV promoter
   3333..3366    +  protein_bind   loxP: Cre-mediated recombination occurs in the 8-bp core sequence (GCATACAT). Cre recombinase
   3382..4809    +  CDS            tdTomato: tdTomato is a basic (constitutively fluorescent) orange fluorescent protein published in 2004, derived from Discosoma sp.. It is reported to be a somewhat slowly-maturing tandem dimer with low acid sensitivity.
   4813..4861    +  polyA_signal   poly(A) signal: synthetic polyadenylation signal
   4870..5346    +  polyA_signal   hGH poly(A) signal: human growth hormone polyadenylation signal
   5350..5383    +  protein_bind   loxP: Cre-mediated recombination occurs in the 8-bp core sequence (GCATACAT). Cre recombinase
   5415..6003    +  misc_feature   WPRE: woodchuck hepatitis virus posttranscriptional regulatory element
   6034..6241    +  polyA_signal   bGH poly(A) signal: bovine growth hormone polyadenylation signal
   6800..6928    +  CDS            OR51A4 (fragment): O51A4_HUMAN - Experimental evidence at transcript level: Swiss-Prot protein existence level 2. Odorant receptor. From Homo sapiens (Human).
   8010..8138    +  CDS            OR51A4 (fragment): O51A4_HUMAN - Experimental evidence at transcript level: Swiss-Prot protein existence level 2. Odorant receptor. From Homo sapiens (Human).
   8739..8772    +  protein_bind   attB: minimal attB site for the φC31 integrase (Groth et al., 2000) phage φC31 integrase
   8799..9298    +  promoter       PGK promoter: mouse phosphoglycerate kinase 1 promoter
   9325..9838    +  CDS            HygR (fragment): aminoglycoside phosphotransferase from E. coli; aph(4)-Ia; confers resistance to hygromycin
   9968..9990    -  protein_bind   lac operator (fragment): The lac repressor binds to the lac operator to inhibit transcription in E. coli. This inhibition can be relieved by adding lactose or isopropyl-β-D-thiogalactopyranoside (IPTG). lac repressor encoded by lacI
   9994..10024   -  promoter       lac promoter: promoter for the E. coli lac operon
  10039..10060   -  protein_bind   CAP binding site: CAP binding activates transcription in the presence of cAMP. E. coli catabolite activator protein
  10073..10165   -  CDS            lacI (fragment): lac repressor; lacI; The lac repressor binds to the lac operator to inhibit transcription in E. coli. This inhibition can be relieved by adding lactose or isopropyl-β-D-thiogalactopyranoside (IPTG).
  10348..10936   -  rep_origin     ori: high-copy-number ColE1/pMB1/pBR322/pUC origin of replication
  11107..11967   -  CDS            AmpR: β-lactamase; bla; confers resistance to ampicillin, carbenicillin, and related antibiotics
  11968..12072   -  promoter       AmpR promoter: bla
  12167..35      +  CDS            rop (fragment) (across the origin): Rop protein, which maintains plasmids at low copy number; rop
>Addgene plasmid #155018 | pDragon-empty | addgene full sequence | sequence record 314993 | Addgene NGS Result
TCGCGCGTTTCGGTGATGACGGTGAAAACCTCTGACACATGCAGCTCCCGGAGACGGTCACAGCTTGTCT
GTAAGCGGATGCCGGGAGCAGACAAGCCCGTCAGGGCGCGTCAGCGGGTGTTGGCGGGTGTCGGGGCTGG
CTTAACTATGCGGCATCAGAGCAGATTGTACTGAGAGTGCACCATATGCGGTGTGAAATACCGCACAGAT
GCGTAAGGAGAAAATACCGCATCAGGCGCCATTCGCCATTCAGGCTGCGCAACTGTTGGGAAGGGCGATC
GGTGCGGGCCTCTTCGCTATTACGCCAGCTGGCGAAAGGGGGATGTGCTGCAAGGCGATTAAGTTGGGTA
ACGCCAGGGTTTTCCCAGTCACGACGTTGTAAAACGACGGCCAGTGAATTCGAGCTCGGTACCGAAGTTC
CTATTCTTCAAATAGTATAGGAACTTCTTTCGGCCGGCCAATCGATTGGATCCGTTTTATGCCGCGGTTA
CCGTGAAGATATCTTAATTAAGAATTCGAGCTCGCTAGAGCCCCATCCTCACTGACTCCGTCCTGGAGTT
GGATGAGAGATAATGGCCTTACGTTGTGCCAGGGGAGGGTCGGGCTGGATTTAGCAAGATTTACCTTCTC
CAAAGAGCGGTGCTGCAGTGGCACAGCTGCCCACGGAGGTGGGGGGGTCACCGTCCCTGGAGGTGATGAA
GAACTGTGGGGATGTGGCACTGAGGGACATGGCCAGTGGGCACGGTGGGTGGGTTGGGGTTGGTCTTGGG
GATCTTGGAGGGCTTTTCCAGCCTTCATGATTTGACGATTGTATGAACATCTACATGGCAATTCTCCAGC
TGCCTGTCCCAGTCCTACTGACCCAGCTGTATCTCTCCAGGCAAGCTCTTCCACCCCTTCTGCTTGCATC
CAGACACCATCAAACATGCAGGCTCAGACACAGGGACCAGCAGTGTCTGTGGCCTTTTTGTGCTCCTCTC
CATGCTGGGTTTTAACTTGCTCTTTGTCCTTCTATCCTATCTTCTTATCCTTAAGGCTGTTCTGAACGCT
GTGACTTGGAGAGTGTCCCAGAGCCCTCAACACCTGCATGTCCCACGTCCATGCTGTCCTGCACTTCCTT
ATCCCCAAGATCTGCCTCTCCGTGATGCACTGAATTGGCAAACATGTGTCACCCCAGACCAACAATGTCA
CAGCAAACTCCCCCTTGATAGGACAAGGGGGAATGGCTTTACACTGAGACAGGGGAGGTTTGGGTTGGAT
ATGAGGAGGCAGTTTTTCCCCCAGAGGGTGGTGACGCACTGAACAGGTTGCCCAAGGAGGCTGTGGATGC
CCCATCCCTGCAGGCATTCAAGGCCAGGCTGGATGTGGCTCTGGGCAGCCTGGGCTGCTGGTTGATGACC
CTGCACATAGCAGGGGGTTGGATCTGGATGAGCACTGTGCTCCTTTGCAACCCAGGCCGTTCTATGATTC
TGTCATTCTAAATCTCTCTTTCAGCCTAAAGCTTTTTCCCCGTATCCCCCCAGGTGTCTGCAGGCTCAAA
GAGCAGCGAGAAGCGTTCAGAGGAAAGCGATCCCGTGCCACCTTCCCCGTGCCCGGGCTGTCCCCGCACG
CTGCCGGCTCGGGGATGCGGGGGGAGCGCCGGACCGGAGCGGAGCCCCGGGCGGCTCGCTGCTGCCCCCT
AGCGGGGGAGGGACGTAATTACATCCCTGGGGGCTTTGGGGGGGGGCTGTCCCTCTAGCGAGCTCGGTAC
CCAGAGCCCCATCCTCACTGACTCCGTCCTGGAGTTGGATGAGAGATAATGGCCTTACGTTGTGCCAGGG
GAGGGTCGGGCTGGATTTAGCAAGATTTACCTTCTCCAAAGAGCGGTGCTGCAGTGGCACAGCTGCCCAC
GGAGGTGGGGGGGTCACCGTCCCTGGAGGTGATGAAGAACTGTGGGGATGTGGCACTGAGGGACATGGCC
AGTGGGCACGGTGGGTGGGTTGGGGTTGGTCTTGGGGATCTTGGAGGGCTTTTCCAGCCTTCATGATTTG
ACGATTGTATGAACATCTACATGGCAATTCTCCAGCTGCCTGTCCCAGTCCTACTGACCCAGCTGTATCT
CTCCAGGCAAGCTCTTCCACCCCTTCTGCTTGCATCCAGACACCATCAAACATGCAGGCTCAGACACAGG
GACCAGCAGTGTCTGTGGCCTTTTTGTGCTCCTCTCCATGCTGGGTTTTAACTTGCTCTTTGTCCTTCTA
TCCTATCTTCTTATCCTTAAGGCTGTTCTGAACGCTGTGACTTGGAGAGTGTCCCAGAGCCCTCAACACC
TGCATGTCCCACGTCCATGCTGTCCTGCACTTCCTTATCCCCAAGATCTGCCTCTCCGTGATGCACTGAA
TTGGCAAACATGTGTCACCCCAGACCAACAATGTCACAGCAAACTCCCCCTTGATAGGACAAGGGGGAAT
GGCTTTACACTGAGACAGGGGAGGTTTGGGTTGGATATGAGGAGGCAGTTTTTCCCCCAGAGGGTGGTGA
CGCACTGAACAGGTTGCCCAAGGAGGCTGTGGATGCCCCATCCCTGCAGGCATTCAAGGCCAGGCTGGAT
GTGGCTCTGGGCAGCCTGGGCTGCTGGTTGATGACCCTGCACATAGCAGGGGGTTGGATCTGGATGAGCA
CTGTGCTCCTTTGCAACCCAGGCCGTTCTATGATTCTGTCATTCTAAATCTCTCTTTCAGCCTAAAGCTT
TTTCCCCGTATCCCCCCAGGTGTCTGCAGGCTCAAAGAGCAGCGAGAAGCGTTCAGAGGAAAGCGATCCC
GTGCCACCTTCCCCGTGCCCGGGCTGTCCCCGCACGCTGCCGGCTCGGGGATGCGGGGGGAGCGCCGGAC
CGGAGCGGAGCCCCGGGCGGCTCGCTGCTGCCCCCTAGCGGGGGAGGGACGTAATTACATCCCTGGGGGC
TTTGGGGGGGGGCTGTCCCTCTAGGGGTACCCGGGGATCCACCGGTATCGATTACCTATCACAAATTCGA
GTTTACTCCCTATCAGTGATAGAGAACGTATGTCGAGTTTACTCCCTATCAGTGATAGAGAACGATGTCG
AGTTTACTCCCTATCAGTGATAGAGAACGTATGTCGAGTTTACTCCCTATCAGTGATAGAGAACGTATGT
CGAGTTTACTCCCTATCAGTGATAGAGAACGTATGTCGAGTTTATCCCTATCAGTGATAGAGAACGTATG
TCGAGTTTACTCCCTATCAGTGATAGAGAACGTATGTCGAGGTAGGCGTGTACGGTGGGAGGCCTATATA
AGCAGAGCTCGTTTAGTGAACCGTCAGATCGCCTATTTAAATATAACTTCGTATAGCATACATTATACGA
AGTTATTCGCGAGCCGCCACCATGGTGAGCAAGGGCGAGGAGGTCATCAAAGAGTTCATGCGCTTCAAGG
TGCGCATGGAGGGCTCCATGAACGGCCACGAGTTCGAGATCGAGGGCGAGGGCGAGGGCCGCCCCTACGA
GGGCACCCAGACCGCCAAGCTGAAGGTGACCAAGGGCGGCCCCCTGCCCTTCGCCTGGGACATCCTGTCC
CCCCAGTTCATGTACGGCTCCAAGGCGTACGTGAAGCACCCCGCCGACATCCCCGATTACAAGAAGCTGT
CCTTCCCCGAGGGCTTCAAGTGGGAGCGCGTGATGAACTTCGAGGACGGCGGTCTGGTGACCGTGACCCA
GGACTCCTCCCTGCAGGACGGCACGCTGATCTACAAGGTGAAGATGCGCGGCACCAACTTCCCCCCCGAC
GGCCCCGTAATGCAGAAGAAGACCATGGGCTGGGAGGCCTCCACCGAGCGCCTGTACCCCCGCGACGGCG
TGCTGAAGGGCGAGATCCACCAGGCCCTGAAGCTGAAGGACGGCGGCCACTACCTGGTGGAGTTCAAGAC
CATCTACATGGCCAAGAAGCCCGTGCAACTGCCCGGCTACTACTACGTGGACACCAAGCTGGACATCACC
TCCCACAACGAGGACTACACCATCGTGGAACAGTACGAGCGCTCCGAGGGCCGCCACCACCTGTTCCTGG
GGCATGGTACCGGCAGCACCGGCAGCGGCAGCTCCGGCACCGCCTCCTCCGAGGACAACAACATGGCCGT
GATTAAGGAGTTTATGAGGTTTAAAGTCAGGATGGAGGGCAGCATGAACGGGCACGAGTTTGAGATTGAA
GGAGAGGGGGAAGGGAGGCCCTATGAGGGCACCCAGACAGCAAAGCTGAAAGTGACAAAGGGCGGCCCTC
TGCCATTCGCATGGGACATCCTGTCTCCTCAGTTTATGTATGGAAGTAAAGCCTACGTGAAACACCCTGC
TGACATTCCAGATTACAAGAAACTGAGCTTCCCAGAGGGGTTTAAGTGGGAAAGAGTGATGAACTTCGAA
GACGGGGGCCTGGTGACTGTCACCCAGGACAGCTCTCTGCAGGACGGCACTCTGATCTATAAGGTGAAAA
TGCGCGGCACCAATTTTCCCCCTGATGGCCCAGTCATGCAGAAGAAGACAATGGGCTGGGAGGCTTCAAC
AGAAAGGCTGTACCCCAGAGACGGCGTGCTGAAGGGAGAGATCCACCAGGCACTGAAGCTGAAAGATGGA
GGGCATTATCTGGTCGAATTCAAAACCATCTACATGGCCAAGAAACCCGTGCAGCTGCCTGGCTACTATT
ACGTCGACACAAAGCTGGATATTACTAGCCATAACGAAGACTACACCATTGTGGAGCAGTATGAGCGGAG
CGAGGGGAGGCACCATCTGTTTCTGTACGGCATGGACGAGCTGTACAAGTAAAATAAAATATCTTTATTT
TCATTCCATCTGTGTGTTGGTTTTTTGTGTGAGATCTACGGGTGGCATCCCTGTGACCCCTCCCCAGTGC
CTCTCCTGGCCCTGGAAGTTGCCACTCCAGTGCCCACCAGCCTTGTCCTAATAAAATTAAGTTGCATCAT
TTTGTCTGACTAGGTGTCCTTCTATAATATTATGGGGTGGAGGGGGGTGGTATGGAGCAAGGGGCAAGTT
GGGAAGACAACCTGTAGGGCCTGCGGGGTCTATTGGGAACCAAGCTGGAGTGCAGTGGCACAATCTTGGC
TCACTGCAATCTCCGCCTCCTGGGTTCAAGCGATTCTCCTGCCTCAGGCTCCCGAGTTGTTGGGATTCCA
GGCATGCATGACCAGGCTCAGCTAATTTTTGTTTTTTTGGTAGAGACGGGGTTTCACCATATTGGCCAGG
CTGGTCTCCAACTCCTAATCTCAGGTGATCTACCCACCTTGGCCTCCCAAATTGCTGGGATTACAGGCGT
GAACCACTGCTCCCTTCCCTGTCCTTCTGATAACTTCGTATAGCATACATTATACGAAGTTATCACGCGT
GTTAACTACGTAAAGCTTGTCGATAATCAACCTCTGGATTACAAAATTTGTGAAAGATTGACTGGTATTC
TTAACTATGTTGCTCCTTTTACGCTATGTGGATACGCTGCTTTAATGCCTTTGTATCATGCTATTGCTTC
CCGTATGGCTTTCATTTTCTCCTCCTTGTATAAATCCTGGTTGCTGTCTCTTTATGAGGAGTTGTGGCCC
GTTGTCAGGCAACGTGGCGTGGTGTGCACTGTGTTTGCTGACGCAACCCCCACTGGTTGGGGCATTGCCA
CCACCTGTCAGCTCCTTTCCGGGACTTTCGCTTTCCCCCTCCCTATTGCCACGGCGGAACTCATCGCCGC
CTGCCTTGCCCGCTGCTGGACAGGGGCTCGGCTGTTGGGCACTGACAATTCCGTGGTGTTGTCGGGGAAA
TCATCGTCCTTTCCTTGGCTGCTCGCCTATGTTGCCACCTGGATTCTGCGCGGGACGTCCTTCTGCTACG
TCCCTTCGGCCCTCAATCCAGCGGACCTTCCTTCCCGCGGCCTGCTGCCGGCTCTGCGGCCTCTTCCGCG
TCTTCGCCTTCGCCCTCAGACGAGTCGGATCTCCCTTTGGGCCGCCTCCCCGCATCGACACCGAGCGCTG
CTCGAGGCCTCGACTGTGCCTTCTAGTTGCCAGCCATCTGTTGTTTGCCCCTCCCCCGTGCCTTCCTTGA
CCCTGGAAGGTGCCACTCCCACTGTCCTTTCCTAATAAAATGAGGAAATTGCATCGCATTGTCTGAGTAG
GTGTCATTCTATTCTGGGGGGTGGGGTGGGGCAGGACAGCAAGGGGGAGGATTGGGAAGACAATAGCAGG
CATGCTGGGGACACGTGGGATCCTCTAGAGCCCCATCCTCACTGACTCCGTCCTGGAGTTGGATGAGAGA
TAATGGCCTTACGTTGTGCCAGGGGAGGGTCGGGCTGGATTTAGCAAGATTTACCTTCTCCAAAGAGCGG
TGCTGCAGTGGCACAGCTGCCCACGGAGGTGGGGGGGTCACCGTCCCTGGAGGTGATGAAGAACTGTGGG
GATGTGGCACTGAGGGACATGGCCAGTGGGCACGGTGGGTGGGTTGGGGTTGGTCTTGGGGATCTTGGAG
GGCTTTTCCAGCCTTCATGATTTGACGATTGTATGAACATCTACATGGCAATTCTCCAGCTGCCTGTCCC
AGTCCTACTGACCCAGCTGTATCTCTCCAGGCAAGCTCTTCCACCCCTTCTGCTTGCATCCAGACACCAT
CAAACATGCAGGCTCAGACACAGGGACCAGCAGTGTCTGTGGCCTTTTTGTGCTCCTCTCCATGCTGGGT
TTTAACTTGCTCTTTGTCCTTCTATCCTATCTTCTTATCCTTAAGGCTGTTCTGAACGCTGTGACTTGGA
GAGTGTCCCAGAGCCCTCAACACCTGCATGTCCCACGTCCATGCTGTCCTGCACTTCCTTATCCCCAAGA
TCTGCCTCTCCGTGATGCACTGAATTGGCAAACATGTGTCACCCCAGACCAACAATGTCACAGCAAACTC
CCCCTTGATAGGACAAGGGGGAATGGCTTTACACTGAGACAGGGGAGGTTTGGGTTGGATATGAGGAGGC
AGTTTTTCCCCCAGAGGGTGGTGACGCACTGAACAGGTTGCCCAAGGAGGCTGTGGATGCCCCATCCCTG
CAGGCATTCAAGGCCAGGCTGGATGTGGCTCTGGGCAGCCTGGGCTGCTGGTTGATGACCCTGCACATAG
CAGGGGGTTGGATCTGGATGAGCACTGTGCTCCTTTGCAACCCAGGCCGTTCTATGATTCTGTCATTCTA
AATCTCTCTTTCAGCCTAAAGCTTTTTCCCCGTATCCCCCCAGGTGTCTGCAGGCTCAAAGAGCAGCGAG
AAGCGTTCAGAGGAAAGCGATCCCGTGCCACCTTCCCCGTGCCCGGGCTGTCCCCGCACGCTGCCGGCTC
GGGGATGCGGGGGGAGCGCCGGACCGGAGCGGAGCCCCGGGCGGCTCGCTGCTGCCCCCTAGCGGGGGAG
GGACGTAATTACATCCCTGGGGGCTTTGGGGGGGGGCTGTCCCTCTAGAGCCCCATCCTCACTGACTCCG
TCCTGGAGTTGGATGAGAGATAATGGCCTTACGTTGTGCCAGGGGAGGGTCGGGCTGGATTTAGCAAGAT
TTACCTTCTCCAAAGAGCGGTGCTGCAGTGGCACAGCTGCCCACGGAGGTGGGGGGGTCACCGTCCCTGG
AGGTGATGAAGAACTGTGGGGATGTGGCACTGAGGGACATGGCCAGTGGGCACGGTGGGTGGGTTGGGGT
TGGTCTTGGGGATCTTGGAGGGCTTTTCCAGCCTTCATGATTTGACGATTGTATGAACATCTACATGGCA
ATTCTCCAGCTGCCTGTCCCAGTCCTACTGACCCAGCTGTATCTCTCCAGGCAAGCTCTTCCACCCCTTC
TGCTTGCATCCAGACACCATCAAACATGCAGGCTCAGACACAGGGACCAGCAGTGTCTGTGGCCTTTTTG
TGCTCCTCTCCATGCTGGGTTTTAACTTGCTCTTTGTCCTTCTATCCTATCTTCTTATCCTTAAGGCTGT
TCTGAACGCTGTGACTTGGAGAGTGTCCCAGAGCCCTCAACACCTGCATGTCCCACGTCCATGCTGTCCT
GCACTTCCTTATCCCCAAGATCTGCCTCTCCGTGATGCACTGAATTGGCAAACATGTGTCACCCCAGACC
AACAATGTCACAGCAAACTCCCCCTTGATAGGACAAGGGGGAATGGCTTTACACTGAGACAGGGGAGGTT
TGGGTTGGATATGAGGAGGCAGTTTTTCCCCCAGAGGGTGGTGACGCACTGAACAGGTTGCCCAAGGAGG
CTGTGGATGCCCCATCCCTGCAGGCATTCAAGGCCAGGCTGGATGTGGCTCTGGGCAGCCTGGGCTGCTG
GTTGATGACCCTGCACATAGCAGGGGGTTGGATCTGGATGAGCACTGTGCTCCTTTGCAACCCAGGCCGT
TCTATGATTCTGTCATTCTAAATCTCTCTTTCAGCCTAAAGCTTTTTCCCCGTATCCCCCCAGGTGTCTG
CAGGCTCAAAGAGCAGCGAGAAGCGTTCAGAGGAAAGCGATCCCGTGCCACCTTCCCCGTGCCCGGGCTG
TCCCCGCACGCTGCCGGCTCGGGGATGCGGGGGGAGCGCCGGACCGGAGCGGAGCCCCGGGCGGCTCGCT
GCTGCCCCCTAGCGGGGGAGGGACGTAATTACATCCCTGGGGGCTTTGGGGGGGGGCTGTCCCTCTAGAG
TCGACGGCGCGCCGTAAAAGCTTGGCATAGATCTTATTGCAGAAGCCATATGTTTTAGGTGCCAGGGCGT
GCCCTTGGGCTCCCCGGGCGCGTTTGGGCGGCCGCATCGAATTCTACCGGGTAGGGGAGGCGCTTTTCCC
AAGGCAGTCTGGAGCATGCGCTTTAGCAGCCCCGCTGGGCACTTGGCGCTACACAAGTGGCCTCTGGCCT
CGCACACATTCCACATCCACCGGTAGGCGCCAACCGGCTCCGTTCTTTGGTGGCCCCTTCGCGCCACCTT
CTACTCCTCCCCTAGTCAGGAAGTTCCCCCCCGCCCCGCAGCTCGCGTCGTGCAGGACGTGACAAATGGA
AGTAGCACGTCTCACTAGTCTCGTGCAGATGGACAGCACCGCTGAGCAATGGAAGCGGGTAGGCCTTTGG
GGCAGCGGCCAATAGCAGCTTTGCTCCTTCGCTTTCTGGGCTCAGAGGCTGGGAAGGGGTGGGTCCGGGG
GCGGGCTCAGGGGCGGGCTCAGGGGCGGGGCGGGCGCCCGAAGGTCCTCCGGAGGCCCGGCATTCTGCAC
GCTTCAAAAGCGCACGTCTGCCGCGCTGTTCTCCTCTTCCTCATCTCCGGGCCTTTCGACCTGCAATCGC
CGCTAGCCGCCACCATGAAAAAGCCTGAACTCACCGCGACGTCTGTCGAGAAGTTTCTGATCGAAAAGTT
CGACAGCGTCTCCGACCTGATGCAGCTCTCGGAGGGCGAAGAATCTCGTGCTTTCAGCTTCGATGTAGGA
GGGCGTGGATATGTCCTGCGGGTAAATAGCTGCGCCGATGGTTTCTACAAAGATCGTTATGTTTATCGGC
ACTTTGCATCGGCCGCGCTCCCGATTCCGGAAGTGCTTGACATTGGGGAATTCAGCGAGAGCCTGACCTA
TTGCATCTCCCGCCGTGCACAGGGTGTCACGTTGCAAGACCTGCCTGAAACCGAACTGCCCGCTGTTCTG
CAGCCGGTCGCGGAGGCCATGGATGCGATCGCTGCGGCCGATCTTAGCCAGACGAGCGGGTTCGGCCCAT
TCGGACCGCAAGGAATCGGTCAATACACTACATGGCGTGATTTCATATGCGCGATTGCTGATCCCCATGT
GTATCACTGGCAAACTGTGATGGACGACACCGTCAGTGTAAGTGCTAGCCCCTAGGCCTGAATCGAAGTT
CCTATTCTTCAAAAGGTATAGGAACTTCGAGCTCGTCGACTGCAGAGGCCTGCATGCAAGCTTGGCGTAA
TCATGGTCATAGCTGTTTCCTGTGTGAAATTGTTATCCGCTCACAATTCCACACAACATACGAGCCGGAA
GCATAAAGTGTAAAGCCTGGGGTGCCTAATGAGTGAGCTAACTCACATTAATTGCGTTGCGCTCACTGCC
CGCTTTCCAGTCGGGAAACCTGTCGTGCCAGCTGCATTAATGAATCGGCCAACGCGCGGGGAGAGGCGGT
TTGCGTATTGGGCGCTCTTCCGCTTCCTCGCTCACTGACTCGCTGCGCTCGGTCGTTCGGCTGCGGCGAG
CGGTATCAGCTCACTCAAAGGCGGTAATACGGTTATCCACAGAATCAGGGGATAACGCAGGAAAGAACAT
GTGAGCAAAAGGCCAGCAAAAGGCCAGGAACCGTAAAAAGGCCGCGTTGCTGGCGTTTTTCCATAGGCTC
CGCCCCCCTGACGAGCATCACAAAAATCGACGCTCAAGTCAGAGGTGGCGAAACCCGACAGGACTATAAA
GATACCAGGCGTTTCCCCCTGGAAGCTCCCTCGTGCGCTCTCCTGTTCCGACCCTGCCGCTTACCGGATA
CCTGTCCGCCTTTCTCCCTTCGGGAAGCGTGGCGCTTTCTCATAGCTCACGCTGTAGGTATCTCAGTTCG
GTGTAGGTCGTTCGCTCCAAGCTGGGCTGTGTGCACGAACCCCCCGTTCAGCCCGACCGCTGCGCCTTAT
CCGGTAACTATCGTCTTGAGTCCAACCCGGTAAGACACGACTTATCGCCACTGGCAGCAGCCACTGGTAA
CAGGATTAGCAGAGCGAGGTATGTAGGCGGTGCTACAGAGTTCTTGAAGTGGTGGCCTAACTACGGCTAC
ACTAGAAGAACAGTATTTGGTATCTGCGCTCTGCTGAAGCCAGTTACCTTCGGAAAAAGAGTTGGTAGCT
CTTGATCCGGCAAACAAACCACCGCTGGTAGCGGTGGTTTTTTTGTTTGCAAGCAGCAGATTACGCGCAG
AAAAAAAGGATCTCAAGAAGATCCTTTGATCTTTTCTACGGGGTCTGACGCTCAGTGGAACGAAAACTCA
CGTTAAGGGATTTTGGTCATGAGATTATCAAAAAGGATCTTCACCTAGATCCTTTTAAATTAAAAATGAA
GTTTTAAATCAATCTAAAGTATATATGAGTAAACTTGGTCTGACAGTTACCAATGCTTAATCAGTGAGGC
ACCTATCTCAGCGATCTGTCTATTTCGTTCATCCATAGTTGCCTGACTCCCCGTCGTGTAGATAACTACG
ATACGGGAGGGCTTACCATCTGGCCCCAGTGCTGCAATGATACCGCGAGACCCACGCTCACCGGCTCCAG
ATTTATCAGCAATAAACCAGCCAGCCGGAAGGGCCGAGCGCAGAAGTGGTCCTGCAACTTTATCCGCCTC
CATCCAGTCTATTAATTGTTGCCGGGAAGCTAGAGTAAGTAGTTCGCCAGTTAATAGTTTGCGCAACGTT
GTTGCCATTGCTACAGGCATCGTGGTGTCACGCTCGTCGTTTGGTATGGCTTCATTCAGCTCCGGTTCCC
AACGATCAAGGCGAGTTACATGATCCCCCATGTTGTGCAAAAAAGCGGTTAGCTCCTTCGGTCCTCCGAT
CGTTGTCAGAAGTAAGTTGGCCGCAGTGTTATCACTCATGGTTATGGCAGCACTGCATAATTCTCTTACT
GTCATGCCATCCGTAAGATGCTTTTCTGTGACTGGTGAGTACTCAACCAAGTCATTCTGAGAATAGTGTA
TGCGGCGACCGAGTTGCTCTTGCCCGGCGTCAATACGGGATAATACCGCGCCACATAGCAGAACTTTAAA
AGTGCTCATCATTGGAAAACGTTCTTCGGGGCGAAAACTCTCAAGGATCTTACCGCTGTTGAGATCCAGT
TCGATGTAACCCACTCGTGCACCCAACTGATCTTCAGCATCTTTTACTTTCACCAGCGTTTCTGGGTGAG
CAAAAACAGGAAGGCAAAATGCCGCAAAAAAGGGAATAAGGGCGACACGGAAATGTTGAATACTCATACT
CTTCCTTTTTCAATATTATTGAAGCATTTATCAGGGTTATTGTCTCATGAGCGGATACATATTTGAATGT
ATTTAGAAAAATAAACAAATAGGGGTTCCGCGCACATTTCCCCGAAAAGTGCCACCTGACGTCTAAGAAA
CCATTATTATCATGACATTAACCTATAAAAATAGGCGTATCACGAGGCCCTTTCGTC
